>Addgene plasmid #60518 | pSBbi-BN | depositor full sequence | sequence record 97528 | pSBbi-BN sequence 6817 bps
GGATCCCTATACAGTTGAAGTCGGAAGTTTACATACACTTAAGTTGGAGTCATTAAAACTCGTTTTTCAA
CTACTCCACAAATTTCTTGTTAACAAACAATAGTTTTGGCAAGTCAGTTAGGACATCTACTTTGTGCATG
ACACAAGTCATTTTTCCAACAATTGTTTACAGACAGATTATTTCACTTATAATTCACTGTATCACAATTC
CAGTGGGTCAGAAGTTTACATACACTAAGTTCGACTCCTCTGCAGAATGCGGCGATGTTTCGGTAAGGGG
TCCGCTATCTAGTAGGCCCAGCTGGTTCTTTCCGCCTCAGAAGCCATAGAGCCCACCGCATCCCCAGCAT
GCCTGCTATTGTCTTCCCAATCCTCCCCCTTGCTGTCCTGCCCCACCCCACCCCCCAGAATAGAATGACA
CCTACTCAGACAATGCGATGCAATTTCCTCATTTTATTAGGAAAGGACAGTGGGAGTGGCACCTTCCAGG
GTCAAGGAAGGCACGGGGGAGGGGCAAACAACAGATGGCTGGCAACTAGAAGGCACAGTCGAGGCTGATC
AGCGAGCTCTAGAGAATTGATCCCCAAGCTTGGCCTGACAGGCCTTCGAATTAGAGAGAAGGAAAGACGC
AACCAGGAAGCCCACCAAGAGAAAGAGGCATTTCCTGAAAAGATTCCCCTTTTTGGAGAGCCCTACAAGG
TATTTACTGAACACTAGACATTGAAGTCCTGATTTATCACAATGTTGAACCCTATGATGAAACAATTCAG
TATAATTGAGTTCGAAACTCGAGCCATGGTGGCCTCAGAGGCCAGCTTGGGGTAGTTTTCACGACACCTT
AAATGGAAGAAAAAAACTTTGAACCACTGTCTGAGGCTTGAGAATGAACCAAGATCCAAACTCAAAAAGG
GCAAATTCCAAGGAGAATTACATCAAGTGCCAAGCTGGCCTAACTTCAGTCTCCACCCACTCAGTATGGG
GAAACTCCATCGCATAAAACCCCTCCCCCCAACCTAAAGACGACGTACTCCAAAAGCTCGAGAACTAATC
GAGGTGCCTGGACGGCGCCCGGTACTCCGTGGAGTCACATGAAGCGACGGCTGAGGACGGAAAGGCCCTT
TTCCTTTGTGTGGGTGACTCACCCGCCCGCTCTCCCGAGCGCCGCGTCCTCCATTTTGAGCTCCCTGCAG
CAGGGCCGGGAAGCGGCCATCTTTCCGCTCACGCAACTGGTGCCGACCGGGCCAGCCTTGCCGCCCAGGG
CGGGGCGATACACGGCGGCGCGAGGCCAGGCACCAGAGCAGGCCGGCCAGCTTGAGACTACCCCCGTCCG
ATTCTCGGTGGCCGCGCTCGCAGGCCCCGCCTCGCCGAACATGTGCGCTGGGACGCACGGGCCCCGTCGC
CGCCCGCGGCCCCAAAAACCGAAATACCAGTGTGCAGATCTTGGCCCGCATTTACAAGACTATCTTGCCA
GAAAAAAAGCGTCGCAGCAGGTCATCAAAAATTTTAAATGGCTAGAGACTTATCGAAAGCAGCGAGACAG
GCGCGAAGGTGCCACCAGATTCGCACGCGGCGGCCCCAGCGCCCAGGCCAAGCCTCAACTCAAGCACGAG
GCGAAGGGGCTCCTTAAGCGCAAGGCCTCGAACTCTCCCACCCACTTCCAACCCGAAGCTCGGGATCAAG
AATCACGTACTGCAGCCAGGGGCGTGGAAGTAATTCAAGGCACGCAAGGGCCATAACCCGTAAAGAGGCC
AGGCCCGCGGGAACCACACACGGCACTTACCTGTGTTCTGGCGGCAAACCCGTTGCGAAAAAGAACGTTC
ACGGCGACTACTGCACTTATATACGGTTCTCCCCCACCCTCGGGAAAAAGGCGGAGCCAGTACACGACAT
CACTTTCCCAGTTTACCCCGCGCCACCTTCTCTAGGCACCGGTTCAATTGCCGACCCCTCCCCCCAACTT
CTCGGGGACTGTGGGCGATGTGCGCTCTGCCCACTGACGGGCACCGGAGCCTCTAGGCGAGACCCTGTCT
CACAAAATAAAGTAAGCCCGGACTGAGTGCGGAAAGGCGGGCCTGGCGGGTCTGGTCTCCCCATGCGGGC
CACCAGAGGCCCTGCAGCCTTCAGTCGCTTGAAGGGGTAATGGCGCTTCCACTCACAAACATGGCGGACA
GAGCGTGTGAACGAGATGAACAGCCCCTCAAAAATATGGCCGCCGAGGCTGGACGGCCGTGCCCCAGCAG
CACCGCCTCCGCGCCCCACGTGATCTCTCGCCGGGCACAGCGCTGACCGCGGAGGTCCAACCGGAAGAAT
GTCCGGATTGGACATTCGGAAGAGGGCCCGCCTTCCCTGGGGAATCTCTGCGCACGCGCAGAACGCTTCG
ACCAATGAAAACACAGGAAGCCGTCCGCGCAACCGCGTTGCGTCACTTCTGCCGCCCCTGTTTCAAGGTA
TATAGCCGTAGACGGAACTTCGCCTTTCTCTCGGCCTTAGCGCCATTTTTTTGGGTGAGTGTTTTTTGGT
TCCTGCGTTGGGATTCCGTGTACAATCCATAGACATCTGACCTCGGCACTTAGCATCATCACAGCAAACT
AACTGTAGCCTTTCTCTCTTTCCCTGTAGAAACCTCTGCACCTGAGGCCACCATGAGCGAGCTGATTAAG
GAGAACATGCACATGAAGCTGTACATGGAGGGCACCGTGGACAACCATCACTTCAAGTGCACATCCGAGG
GCGAAGGCAAGCCCTACGAGGGCACCCAGACCATGAGAATCAAGGTGGTCGAGGGCGGCCCTCTCCCCTT
CGCCTTCGACATCCTGGCTACTAGCTTCCTCTACGGCAGCAAGACCTTCATCAACCACACCCAGGGCATC
CCCGACTTCTTCAAGCAGTCCTTCCCTGAGGGCTTCACATGGGAGAGAGTCACCACATACGAAGACGGGG
GCGTGCTGACCGCTACCCAGGACACCAGCCTCCAGGACGGCTGCCTCATCTACAACGTCAAGATCAGAGG
GGTGAACTTCACATCCAACGGCCCTGTGATGCAGAAGAAAACACTCGGCTGGGAGGCCTTCACCGAGACG
CTGTACCCCGCTGACGGCGGCCTGGAAGGCAGAAACGACATGGCCCTGAAGCTCGTGGGCGGGAGCCATC
TGATCGCAAACATCAAGACCACATATAGATCCAAGAAACCCGCTAAGAACCTCAAGATGCCTGGCGTCTA
CTATGTGGACTACAGACTGGAAAGAATCAAGGAGGCCAACAACGAGACCTACGTCGAGCAGCACGAGGTG
GCAGTGGCCAGATACTGCGACCTCCCTAGCAAACTGGGGCACAAGCTGAACGGCAGTGGAGCTACTAACT
TCAGCCTGCTGAAGCAGGCTGGTGACGTCGAGGAGAATCCTGGCCCCATGATTGAACAAGATGGATTGCA
CGCAGGTTCTCCGGCCGCTTGGGTGGAGAGGCTATTCGGCTATGACTGGGCACAACAGACAATCGGCTGC
TCTGATGCCGCCGTGTTCCGGCTGTCAGCGCAGGGGCGCCCGGTTCTTTTTGTCAAGACCGACCTGTCCG
GTGCCCTGAATGAACTGCAGGACGAGGCAGCGCGGCTATCGTGGCTGGCCACGACGGGCGTTCCTTGCGC
AGCTGTGCTCGACGTTGTCACTGAAGCGGGAAGGGACTGGCTGCTATTGGGCGAAGTGCCGGGGCAGGAT
CTCCTGTCATCTCACCTTGCTCCTGCCGAGAAAGTATCCATCATGGCTGATGCAATGCGGCGGCTGCATA
CGCTTGATCCGGCTACCTGCCCATTCGACCACCAAGCGAAACATCGCATCGAGCGAGCACGTACTCGGAT
GGAAGCCGGTCTTGTCGATCAGGATGATCTGGACGAAGAGCATCAGGGGCTCGCGCCAGCCGAACTGTTC
GCCAGGCTCAAGGCGCGCATGCCCGACGGCGAGGATCTCGTCGTGACCCATGGCGATGCCTGCTTGCCGA
ATATCATGGTGGAAAATGGCCGCTTTTCTGGATTCATCGACTGTGGCCGGCTGGGTGTGGCGGACCGCTA
TCAGGACATAGCGTTGGCTACCCGTGATATTGCTGAAGAGCTTGGCGGCGAATGGGCTGACCGCTTCCTC
GTGCTTTACGGTATCGCCGCTCCCGATTCGCAGCGCATCGCCTTCTATCGCCTTCTTGACGAGTTCTTCT
GATTCGAAGGCCTGTCGTGAATTCACTCCTCAGGTGCAGGCTGCCTATCAGAAGGTGGTGGCTGGTGTGG
CCAATGCCCTGGCTCACAAATACCACTGAGATCTTTTTCCCTCTGCCAAAAATTATGGGGACATCATGAA
GCCCCTTGAGCATCTGACTTCTGGCTAATAAAGGAAATTTATTTTCATTGCAATAGTGTGTTGGAATTTT
TTGTGTCTCTCACTCGGAAGGACATATGGGAGGGCAAATCATTTAAAACATCAGAATGAGTATTTGGTTT
AGAGTTTGGCAACATATGCCATATGCTGGCTGCCATGAACTAGCTACTCGGGACCCCTTACCGAAACATC
GCCGCATTCTGCAGAGGAGTCGAGTGTATGTAAACTTCTGACCCACTGGGAATGTGATGAAAGAAATAAA
AGCTGAAATGAATCATTCTCTCTACTATTATTCTGATATTTCACATTCTTAAAATAAAGTGGTGATCCTA
ACTGACCTAAGACAGGGAATTTTTACTAGGATTAAATGTCAGGAATTGTGAAAAAGTGAGTTTAAATGTA
TTTGGCTAAGGTGTATGTAAACTTCCGACTTCAACTGTATAGGGATCCGCTTCCTCGCTCACTGACTCGC
TGCGCTCGGTCGTTCGGCTGCGGCGAGCGGTATCAGCTCACTCAAAGGCGGTAATACGGTTATCCACAGA
ATCAGGGGATAACGCAGGAAAGAACATGTGAGCAAAAGGCCAGCAAAAGGCCAGGAACCGTAAAAAGGCC
GCGTTGCTGGCGTTTTTCCATAGGCTCCGCCCCCCTGACGAGCATCACAAAAATCGACGCTCAAGTCAGA
GGTGGCGAAACCCGACAGGACTATAAAGATACCAGGCGTTTCCCCCTGGAAGCTCCCTCGTGCGCTCTCC
TGTTCCGACCCTGCCGCTTACCGGATACCTGTCCGCCTTTCTCCCTTCGGGAAGCGTGGCGCTTTCTCAT
AGCTCACGCTGTAGGTATCTCAGTTCGGTGTAGGTCGTTCGCTCCAAGCTGGGCTGTGTGCACGAACCCC
CCGTTCAGCCCGACCGCTGCGCCTTATCCGGTAACTATCGTCTTGAGTCCAACCCGGTAAGACACGACTT
ATCGCCACTGGCAGCAGCCACTGGTAACAGGATTAGCAGAGCGAGGTATGTAGGCGGTGCTACAGAGTTC
TTGAAGTGGTGGCCTAACTACGGCTACACTAGAAGAACAGTATTTGGTATCTGCGCTCTGCTGAAGCCAG
TTACCTTCGGAAAAAGAGTTGGTAGCTCTTGATCCGGCAAACAAACCACCGCTGGTAGCGGTGGTTTTTT
TGTTTGCAAGCAGCAGATTACGCGCAGAAAAAAAGGATCTCAAGAAGATCCTTTGATCTTTTCTACGGGG
TCTGACGCTCAGTGGAACGAAAACTCACGTTAAGGGATTTTGGTCATGAGATTATCAAAAAGGATCTTCA
CCTAGATCCTTTTAAATTAAAAATGAAGTTTTAAATCAATCTAAAGTATATATGAGTAAACTTGGTCTGA
CAGTTACCAATGCTTAATCAGTGAGGCACCTATCTCAGCGATCTGTCTATTTCGTTCATCCATAGTTGCC
TGACTCCCCGTCGTGTAGATAACTACGATACGGGAGGGCTTACCATCTGGCCCCAGTGCTGCAATGATAC
CGCGAGACCCACGCTCACCGGCTCCAGATTTATCAGCAATAAACCAGCCAGCCGGAAGGGCCGAGCGCAG
AAGTGGTCCTGCAACTTTATCCGCCTCCATCCAGTCTATTAATTGTTGCCGGGAAGCTAGAGTAAGTAGT
TCGCCAGTTAATAGTTTGCGCAACGTTGTTGCCATTGCTACAGGCATCGTGGTGTCACGCTCGTCGTTTG
GTATGGCTTCATTCAGCTCCGGTTCCCAACGATCAAGGCGAGTTACATGATCCCCCATGTTGTGCAAAAA
AGCGGTTAGCTCCTTCGGTCCTCCGATCGTTGTCAGAAGTAAGTTGGCCGCAGTGTTATCACTCATGGTT
ATGGCAGCACTGCATAATTCTCTTACTGTCATGCCATCCGTAAGATGCTTTTCTGTGACTGGTGAGTACT
CAACCAAGTCATTCTGAGAATAGTGTATGCGGCGACCGAGTTGCTCTTGCCCGGCGTCAATACGGGATAA
TACCGCGCCACATAGCAGAACTTTAAAAGTGCTCATCATTGGAAAACGTTCTTCGGGGCGAAAACTCTCA
AGGATCTTACCGCTGTTGAGATCCAGTTCGATGTAACCCACTCGTGCACCCAACTGATCTTCAGCATCTT
TTACTTTCACCAGCGTTTCTGGGTGAGCAAAAACAGGAAGGCAAAATGCCGCAAAAAAGGGAATAAGGGC
GACACGGAAATGTTGAATACTCATACTCTTCCTTTTTCAATATTATTGAAGCATTTATCAGGGTTATTGT
CTCATGAGCGGATACATATTTGAATGTATTTAGAAAAATAAACAAATAGGGGTTCCGCGCACATTTCCCC
GAAAAGTGCCACCTGATGCGGTGTGAAATACCGCACAGATGCGTAAGGAGAAAATACCGCATCAGGAAAT
TGTAAGCGTTAATATTTTGTTAAAATT
Features (pLannotate 1.2.2; 12 found; start..end, strand, type, name):
    299..320     -  promoter       SV40 promoter (fragment): SV40 enhancer and early promoter
    324..548     -  polyA_signal   bGH poly(A) signal: bovine growth hormone polyadenylation signal
    829..2010    -  promoter       EF-1α promoter: strong constitutive promoter for human elongation factor EF-1α
   2643..3341    +  CDS            TagBFP: TagBFP is a basic (constitutively fluorescent) blue fluorescent protein published in 2008, derived from Entacmaea quadricolor. It is reported to be a very rapidly-maturing monomer with very low acid sensitivity.
   3408..4199    +  CDS            neo: KKA2_KLEPN - Also known as kan, nptII. Experimental evidence at protein level: Swiss-Prot protein existence level 1. Resistance to kanamycin, neomycin, paromomycin, ribostamycin, butirosin and gentamicin B. From Klebsiella pneumoniae.
   4216..4296    +  CDS            HBB (fragment): HBB_PONPY - Experimental evidence at transcript level: Swiss-Prot protein existence level 2. Involved in oxygen transport from the lung to the various peripheral tissues. From Pongo pygmaeus (Bornean orangutan).
   4367..4422    +  polyA_signal   β-globin poly(A) signal: rabbit β-globin polyadenylation signal (Gil and Proudfoot, 1987)
   4985..5573    -  rep_origin     ori: high-copy-number ColE1/pMB1/pBR322/pUC origin of replication
   5744..6604    -  CDS            AmpR: β-lactamase; bla; confers resistance to ampicillin, carbenicillin, and related antibiotics
   6605..6709    -  promoter       AmpR promoter: bla
   6736..6786    +  misc_feature   bom (fragment): basis of mobility region from pBR322
   6787..6817    -  rep_origin     M13 ori (fragment): M13 bacteriophage origin of replication; arrow indicates direction of (+) strand synthesis
