[The description below was written by a language model from this plasmid's Addgene catalogue record and pLannotate feature annotations shown in this document.]
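Description:
pSBbi-BN is an empty Sleeping Beauty transposon backbone for making stable transgenic mammalian cell lines. It is built on pUC19 and is propagated in E. coli as a high-copy plasmid through the ColE1/pUC origin, with ampicillin selection from the β-lactamase gene and its own promoter. The annotated sequence is 6,817 nt. The automated feature table does not call the Sleeping Beauty inverted repeats that should flank the cargo, nor the RPBSA promoter named in the catalogue entry, so their positions are not documented here. Small hits to SV40 promoter, bom and M13 ori sequences are only fragments.

The payload is organised around a constitutive bidirectional promoter unit (EF1a/RPBSA). On the reverse strand, the EF-1α promoter drives towards an SfiI cloning site, currently occupied by filler DNA to be replaced with the gene of interest, and this transcript is terminated by the bGH polyadenylation signal. In the opposite direction, presumably from the RPBSA side, lie the TagBFP blue fluorescent protein and neomycin phosphotransferase coding sequences. They are followed by a β-globin fragment and the rabbit β-globin poly(A) signal. The two reading frames are separated by a short gap, but the record does not say how they are linked.

In use, a gene of interest is inserted by restriction cloning at the SfiI sites. The plasmid is then delivered to mammalian cells together with a source of Sleeping Beauty transposase, which is not encoded on this plasmid, so that the cassette is integrated into the genome. Integrants can be selected with G418 and tracked or sorted by blue fluorescence, while the cargo gene is expressed constitutively from the other arm of the promoter.
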