Addgene plasmid #60518: pSBbi-BN
Purpose: (Empty Backbone) SB-transposon with constitutive bi-directional promoter, one side: SfiI cloning site for GOI (contains filler DNA), other side: BFP and neomycin resistance gene
Depositing lab: Eric Kowarz. Depositing organization: Goethe-Universitaet Frankfurt am Main. Publication: Optimized Sleeping Beauty transposons rapidly generate stable transgenic cell lines. Kowarz E, Loescher D, Marschalek R. Biotechnol J. 2015 Feb 4. doi: 10.1002/biot.201400821. PubMed 25650551.
Backbone
  Vector backbone: pUC19
  Backbone size (bp): 2021
  Vector type: Mammalian Expression ; Transposon
  Promoter: EF1a/RPBSA
  Selectable markers: Neomycin (select with G418)
Growth in bacteria
  Bacterial resistance: Ampicillin, 100 μg/mL
  Growth temperature: 37°C
  Growth strain: Top10
  Copy number: High Copy
Gene/Insert
  Cloning method: Restriction Enzyme
  Sequencing primers: 5′ GCCTCAGACAGTGGTTCAAAG; 3′ AGGCACAGTCGAGGCTGAT
Terms and licenses: Academic/Nonprofit Terms; Industry Terms: Not Available to Industry
How to cite: pSBbi-BN was a gift from Eric Kowarz (Addgene plasmid # 60518 ; http://n2t.net/addgene:60518 ; RRID:Addgene_60518)
