>Addgene plasmid #60518 | pSBbi-BN | addgene partial sequence | sequence record 100531 | Neo-R 5'-GCCCAGTCATAGCCGAATAG-3'
TCCATAGACATCTGACCTCGGCACTTAGCATCATCACAGCAAACTAACTGTAGCCTTTCTCTCTTTCCCT
GTAGAAACCTCTGCACCTGAGGCCACCATGAGCGAGCTGATTAAGGAGAACATGCACATGAAGCTGTACA
TGGAGGGCACCGTGGACAACCATCACTTCAAGTGCACATCCGAGGGCGAAGGCAAGCCCTACGAGGGCAC
CCAGACCATGAGAATCAAGGTGGTCGAGGGCGGCCCTCTCCCCTTCGCCTTCGACATCCTGGCTACTAGC
TTCCTCTACGGCAGCAAGACCTTCATCAACCACACCCAGGGCATCCCCGACTTCTTCAAGCAGTCCTTCC
CTGAGGGCTTCACATGGGAGAGAGTCACCACATACGAAGACGGGGGCGTGCTGACCGCTACCCAGGACAC
CAGCCTCCAGGACGGCTGCCTCATCTACAACGTCAAGATCAGAGGGGTGAACTTCACATCCAACGGCCCT
GTGATGCAGAAGAAAACACTCGGCTGGGAGGCCTTCACCGAGACGCTGTACCCCGCTGACGGCGGCCTGG
AAGGCAGAAACGACATGGCCCTGAAGCTCGTGGGCGGGAGCCATCTGATCGCAAACATCAAGACCACATA
TAGATCCAAGAAACCCGCTAAGAACCTCAAGATGCCTGGCGTCTACTATGTGGACTACAGACTGGAAAGA
ATCAAGGAGGCCAACAACGAGACCTACGTCGAGCAGCACGAGGTGGCAGTGGCCAGATACTGCGACCTCC
CTAGCAAACTGGGGCACAAGCTGAACGGCAGTGGAGCTACTAACTTCAGCCTGCTGAAGCAGGCTGGTGA
CGTCGAGGAGAATCCTGGCCCCATGATTGAACAAGATGGATTGCACGCAG
