>Addgene plasmid #60518 | pSBbi-BN | addgene partial sequence | sequence record 101776 | BGH-rev 5'-TAGAAGGCACAGTCGAGG-3'
GCTTGGCCTGACAGGCCTTCGAATTAGTGAGAAGGAAAGACGCAACCAGGAAGCCCACCAAGAGAAAGAG
GCATTTCCTGAAAAGATTCCCCTTTTTGGAGAGCCCTACAAGGTATTTACTGAACACTAGACATTGAAGT
CCTGATTTATCACAATGTTGAACCCTATGATGAAACAATTCAGTATAATTGAGTTCGAAACTCGAGCCAT
GGTGGCCTCAGAGGCCAGCTTGGGGTAGTTTTCACGACACCTTAAATGGAAGAAAAAAACTTTGAACCAC
TGTCTGAGGCTTGAGAATGAACCAAGATCCAAACTCAAAAAGGGCAAATTCCAAGGAGAATTACATCAAG
TGCCAAGCTGGCCTAACTTCAGTCTCCACCCACTCAGTATGGGGAAACTCCATCGCATAAAACCCCTCCC
CCCAACCTAAAGACGACGTACTCCAAAAGCTCGAGAACTAATCGAGGTGCCTGGACGGCGCCCGGTACTC
CGTGGAGTCACATGAAGCGACGGCTGAGGACGGAAAGGCCCTTTTCCTTTGTGTGGGTGACTCACCCGCC
CGCTCTCCCGAGCGCCGCGTCCTCCATTTTGAGCTCCCTGCAGCAGGGCCGGGAAGCGGCCATCTTTCCG
CTCACGCAACTGGTGCCGACCGGGCCAGCCTTGCCGCCCAGGGCGGGGCGATACACGGCGGCGCGAGGCC
AGGCACCAGAGCAGGCCGGCCAGCTTGAGACTACCCCCGTCCGATTCTCGGTGGCCGCGCTCGCAGGCCC
CGCCTCGCCGAACATGTGCGCTGGGACGCACGGGCCCCGTCGCCGCCCGCGG
